Addgene plasmid #82775: pDONR223_IDH2_p.R188W
Purpose: Gateway Donor vector containing IDH2, part of the Target Accelerator Plasmid Collection.
Depositing lab: Jesse Boehm & Matthew Meyerson & David Root. Depositing organization: Broad Institute. Publication: High-throughput Phenotyping of Lung Cancer Somatic Mutations. Berger AH, Brooks AN, Wu X, Shrestha Y, Chouinard C, Piccioni F, Bagul M, Kamburov A, Imielinski M, Hogstrom L, Zhu C, Yang X, Pantel S, Sakai R, Watson J, Kaplan N, Campbell JD, Singh S, Root DE, Narayan R, Natoli T, Lahr DL, Tirosh I, Tamayo P, Getz G, Wong B, Doench J, Subramanian A, Golub TR, Meyerson M, Boehm JS. Cancer Cell. 2016 Aug 8;30(2):214-28. doi: 10.1016/j.ccell.2016.06.022. Epub 2016 Jul 28. PubMed 27478040.
Backbone
  Vector backbone: pDONR223
  Backbone manufacturer: Invitrogen
  Vector type: Gateway Entry vector
Growth in bacteria
  Bacterial resistance: Spectinomycin, 50 μg/mL
  Growth temperature: 37°C
  Growth strain: DH5alpha
  Copy number: High Copy
Gene/Insert
  Gene/Insert name: IDH2 (alt name: NM_002168)
  Species: H. sapiens (human)
  Mutation: R188W
  Entrez Gene: IDH2 (a.k.a. D2HGA2, ICD-M, IDH, IDH-2, IDHM, IDP, IDPM, mNADP-IDH)
  Promoter: None
  Cloning method: Gateway Cloning
  Sequencing primers: 5′ M13pUC-fwd; 3′ M13-Rev
Terms and licenses: Academic/Nonprofit Terms; Industry Terms: Not Available to Industry
Depositor comments: CLOSED (stop codon immediately follows insert)
How to cite: pDONR223_IDH2_p.R188W was a gift from Jesse Boehm & Matthew Meyerson & David Root (Addgene plasmid # 82775 ; http://n2t.net/addgene:82775 ; RRID:Addgene_82775)
