[The description below was written by a language model from this plasmid's Addgene catalogue record and pLannotate feature annotations shown in this document.]
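Description:
pDONR223_IDH2_p.R188W is a Gateway entry clone built on the Invitrogen pDONR223 backbone and carries the human IDH2 open reading frame (reference transcript NM_002168) with an R188W missense substitution. IDH2 encodes the mitochondrial NADP-dependent isocitrate dehydrogenase. The plasmid belongs to the Target Accelerator Plasmid Collection, a set of wild-type and mutant ORFs assembled for high-throughput phenotyping of somatic mutations found in lung cancer. It is maintained in E. coli at high copy from a ColE1/pUC-type origin. Selection is with spectinomycin, through the aadA aminoglycoside adenylyltransferase gene (SmR), which sits downstream of a class 1 integron Pc promoter fragment and a short remnant of a gentamicin resistance gene.

In the 4,152 nt sequenced record, the IDH2 coding sequence spans roughly 1.36 kb and is flanked on both sides by attL recombination sites in opposite orientations. The annotation software labels both as attL3, but functionally they are the entry-clone attL sites that LR Clonase uses to transfer the ORF into attR-containing destination vectors. The record lists no promoter for the insert, so this plasmid is a shuttle and archival clone rather than an expression construct. The rrnB T1 and T2 terminators upstream of the cassette insulate it from read-through transcription. A T7 promoter lies just beyond the 3′ attL site, pointing back toward the insert, and small lacI and lacZα fragments are backbone remnants. The depositor describes the clone as "closed": a stop codon immediately follows the insert, so it suits native or N-terminally tagged expression after LR transfer but not C-terminal fusions. M13 forward and reverse primer sites flank the cassette for sequence verification.
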