Features (pLannotate 1.2.2; 12 found; start..end, strand, type, name):
    121..213     +  CDS            lacI (fragment): lac repressor; lacI; The lac repressor binds to the lac operator to inhibit transcription in E. coli. This inhibition can be relieved by adding lactose or isopropyl-β-D-thiogalactopyranoside (IPTG).
    268..295     -  terminator     rrnB T2 terminator: transcription terminator T2 from the E. coli rrnB gene
    427..470     +  terminator     rrnB T1 terminator: Escherichia coli rrnB; transcription terminator T1 from the E. coli rrnB gene
    517..553     -  CDS            lacZα (fragment): LacZα fragment of β-galactosidase; lacZ fragment
    570..665     +  protein_bind   attL3: mutant version of attL; recombination site for the Gateway® LR reaction LR Clonase™
    671..2026    +  CDS            IDH2: IDHP_HUMAN - Experimental evidence at protein level: Swiss-Prot protein existence level 1. Plays a role in intermediary metabolism and energy production. It may tightly associate or interact with the pyruvate dehydrogenase complex. From Homo sapiens (Human).
   2034..2129    -  protein_bind   attL3: mutant version of attL; recombination site for the Gateway® LR reaction LR Clonase™
   2148..2166    -  promoter       T7 promoter: promoter for bacteriophage T7 RNA polymerase
   2356..2379    +  promoter       Pc promoter (fragment): intI1 (promoter lies within the coding sequence); class 1 integron promoter
   2555..2611    +  CDS            GmR (fragment): gentamycin acetyltransferase; aacC1; confers resistance to gentamycin
   2618..3409    +  CDS            SmR: aminoglycoside adenylyltransferase (Murphy, 1985); aadA; confers resistance to spectinomycin and streptomycin
   3502..4090    +  rep_origin     ori: high-copy-number ColE1/pMB1/pBR322/pUC origin of replication
>Addgene plasmid #82775 | pDONR223_IDH2_p.R188W | addgene full sequence | sequence record 161861 | Addgene NGS result
CTTTCCTGCGTTATCCCCTGATTCTGTGGATAACCGTATTACCGCCTTTGAGTGAGCTGATACCGCTCGC
CGCAGCCGAACGACCGAGCGCAGCGAGTCAGTGAGCGAGGAAGCGGAAGAGCGCCCAATACGCAAACCGC
CTCTCCCCGCGCGTTGGCCGATTCATTAATGCAGCTGGCACGACAGGTTTCCCGACTGGAAAGCGGGCAG
TGAGCGCAACGCAATTAATACGCGTACCGCTAGCCAGGAAGAGTTTGTAGAAACGCAAAAAGGCCATCCG
TCAGGATGGCCTTCTGCTTAGTTTGATGCCTGGCAGTTTATGGCGGGCGTCCTGCCCGCCACCCTCCGGG
CCGTTGCTTCACAACGTTCAAATCCGCTCCCGGCGGATTTGTCCTACTCAGGAGAGCGTTCACCGACAAA
CAACAGATAAAACGAAAGGCCCAGTCTTCCGACTGAGCCTTTCGTTTTATTTGATGCCTGGCAGTTCCCT
ACTCTCGCGTTAACGCTAGCATGGATGTTTTCCCAGTCACGACGTTGTAAAACGACGGCCAGTCTTAAGC
TCGGGCCCCAAATAATGATTTTATTTTGACTGATAGTGACCTGTTCGTTGCAACAAATTGATGAGCAATG
CTTTTTTATAATGCCAACTTTGTACAAAAAAGTTGGCACCATGGCCGGCTACCTGCGGGTCGTGCGCTCG
CTCTGCAGAGCCTCAGGCTCGCGGCCGGCCTGGGCGCCGGCGGCCCTGACAGCCCCCACCTCGCAAGAGC
AGCCGCGGCGCCACTATGCCGACAAAAGGATCAAGGTGGCGAAGCCCGTGGTGGAGATGGATGGTGATGA
GATGACCCGTATTATCTGGCAGTTCATCAAGGAGAAGCTCATCCTGCCCCACGTGGACATCCAGCTAAAG
TATTTTGACCTCGGGCTCCCAAACCGTGACCAGACTGATGACCAGGTCACCATTGACTCTGCACTGGCCA
CCCAGAAGTACAGTGTGGCTGTCAAGTGTGCCACCATCACCCCTGATGAGGCCCGTGTGGAAGAGTTCAA
GCTGAAGAAGATGTGGAAAAGTCCCAATGGAACTATCCGGAACATCCTGGGGGGGACTGTCTTCCGGGAG
CCCATCATCTGCAAAAACATCCCACGCCTAGTCCCTGGCTGGACCAAGCCCATCACCATTGGCAGGCACG
CCCATGGCGACCAGTACAAGGCCACAGACTTTGTGGCAGACTGGGCCGGCACTTTCAAAATGGTCTTCAC
CCCAAAAGATGGCAGTGGTGTCAAGGAGTGGGAAGTGTACAACTTCCCCGCAGGCGGCGTGGGCATGGGC
ATGTACAACACCGACGAGTCCATCTCAGGTTTTGCGCACAGCTGCTTCCAGTATGCCATCCAGAAGAAAT
GGCCGCTGTACATGAGCACCAAGAACACCATACTGAAAGCCTACGATGGGCGTTTCAAGGACATCTTCCA
GGAGATCTTTGACAAGCACTATAAGACCGACTTCGACAAGAATAAGATCTGGTATGAGCACCGGCTCATT
GATGACATGGTGGCTCAGGTCCTCAAGTCTTCGGGTGGCTTTGTGTGGGCCTGCAAGAACTATGACGGAG
ATGTGCAGTCAGACATCCTGGCCCAGGGCTTTGGCTCCCTTGGCCTGATGACGTCCGTCCTGGTCTGCCC
TGATGGGAAGACGATTGAGGCTGAGGCCGCTCATGGGACCGTCACCCGCCACTATCGGGAGCACCAGAAG
GGCCGGCCCACCAGCACCAACCCCATCGCCAGCATCTTTGCCTGGACACGTGGCCTGGAGCACCGGGGGA
AGCTGGATGGGAACCAAGACCTCATCAGGTTTGCCCAGATGCTGGAGAAGGTGTGCGTGGAGACGGTGGA
GAGTGGAGCCATGACCAAGGACCTGGCGGGCTGCATTCACGGCCTCAGCAATGTGAAGCTGAACGAGCAC
TTCCTGAACACCACGGACTTCCTCGACACCATCAAGAGCAACCTGGACAGAGCCCTGGGCAGGCAGTGAT
TGCCAACTTTCTTGTACAAAGTTGGCATTATAAGAAAGCATTGCTTATCAATTTGTTGCAACGAACAGGT
CACTATCAGTCAAAATAAAATCATTATTTGCCATCCAGCTGATATCCCCTATAGTGAGTCGTATTACATG
GTCATAGCTGTTTCCTGGCAGCTCTGGCCCGTGTCTCAAAATCTCTGATGTTACATTGCACAAGATAAAA
ATATATCATCATGCCTCCTCTAGACCAGCCAGGACAGAAATGCCTCGACTTCGCTGCTACCCAAGGTTGC
CGGGTGACGCACACCGTGGAAACGGATGAAGGCACGAACCCAGTGGACATAAGCCTGTTCGGTTCGTAAG
CTGTAATGCAAGTAGCGTATGCGCTCACGCAACTGGTCCAGAACCTTGACCGAACGCAGCGGTGGTAACG
GCGCAGTGGCGGTTTTCATGGCTTGTTATGACTGTTTTTTTGGGGTACAGTCTATGCCTCGGGCATCCAA
GCAGCAAGCGCGTTACGCCGTGGGTCGATGTTTGATGTTATGGAGCAGCAACGATGTTACGCAGCAGGGC
AGTCGCCCTAAAACAAAGTTAAACATTATGAGGGAAGCGGTGATCGCCGAAGTATCGACTCAACTATCAG
AGGTAGTTGGCGTCATCGAGCGCCATCTCGAACCGACGTTGCTGGCCGTACATTTGTACGGCTCCGCAGT
GGATGGCGGCCTGAAGCCACACAGTGATATTGATTTGCTGGTTACGGTGACCGTAAGGCTTGATGAAACA
ACGCGGCGAGCTTTGATCAACGACCTTTTGGAAACTTCGGCTTCCCCTGGAGAGAGCGAGATTCTCCGCG
CTGTAGAAGTCACCATTGTTGTGCACGACGACATCATTCCGTGGCGTTATCCAGCTAAGCGCGAACTGCA
ATTTGGAGAATGGCAGCGCAATGACATTCTTGCAGGTATCTTCGAGCCAGCCACGATCGACATTGATCTG
GCTATCTTGCTGACAAAAGCAAGAGAACATAGCGTTGCCTTGGTAGGTCCAGCGGCGGAGGAACTCTTTG
ATCCGGTTCCTGAACAGGATCTATTTGAGGCGCTAAATGAAACCTTAACGCTATGGAACTCGCCGCCCGA
CTGGGCTGGCGATGAGCGAAATGTAGTGCTTACGTTGTCCCGCATTTGGTACAGCGCAGTAACCGGCAAA
ATCGCGCCGAAGGATGTCGCTGCCGACTGGGCAATGGAGCGCCTGCCGGCCCAGTATCAGCCCGTCATAC
TTGAAGCTAGACAGGCTTATCTTGGACAAGAAGAAGATCGCTTGGCCTCGCGCGCAGATCAGTTGGAAGA
ATTTGTCCACTACGTGAAAGGCGAGATCACCAAGGTAGTCGGCAAATAACCCTCGAGCCACCCATGACCA
AAATCCCTTAACGTGAGTTACGCGTCGTTCCACTGAGCGTCAGACCCCGTAGAAAAGATCAAAGGATCTT
CTTGAGATCCTTTTTTTCTGCGCGTAATCTGCTGCTTGCAAACAAAAAAACCACCGCTACCAGCGGTGGT
TTGTTTGCCGGATCAAGAGCTACCAACTCTTTTTCCGAAGGTAACTGGCTTCAGCAGAGCGCAGATACCA
AATACTGTTCTTCTAGTGTAGCCGTAGTTAGGCCACCACTTCAAGAACTCTGTAGCACCGCCTACATACC
TCGCTCTGCTAATCCTGTTACCAGTGGCTGCTGCCAGTGGCGATAAGTCGTGTCTTACCGGGTTGGACTC
AAGACGATAGTTACCGGATAAGGCGCAGCGGTCGGGCTGAACGGGGGGTTCGTGCACACAGCCCAGCTTG
GAGCGAACGACCTACACCGAACTGAGATACCTACAGCGTGAGCTATGAGAAAGCGCCACGCTTCCCGAAG
GGAGAAAGGCGGACAGGTATCCGGTAAGCGGCAGGGTCGGAACAGGAGAGCGCACGAGGGAGCTTCCAGG
GGGAAACGCCTGGTATCTTTATAGTCCTGTCGGGTTTCGCCACCTCTGACTTGAGCGTCGATTTTTGTGA
TGCTCGTCAGGGGGGCGGAGCCTATGGAAAAACGCCAGCAACGCGGCCTTTTTACGGTTCCTGGCCTTTT
GCTGGCCTTTTGCTCACATGTT
