>Addgene plasmid #82775 | pDONR223_IDH2_p.R188W | depositor partial sequence | sequence record 157501 | Insert sequence
ATGGCCGGCTACCTGCGGGTCGTGCGCTCGCTCTGCAGAGCCTCAGGCTCGCGGCCGGCCTGGGCGCCGG
CGGCCCTGACAGCCCCCACCTCGCAAGAGCAGCCGCGGCGCCACTATGCCGACAAAAGGATCAAGGTGGC
GAAGCCCGTGGTGGAGATGGATGGTGATGAGATGACCCGTATTATCTGGCAGTTCATCAAGGAGAAGCTC
ATCCTGCCCCACGTGGACATCCAGCTAAAGTATTTTGACCTCGGGCTCCCAAACCGTGACCAGACTGATG
ACCAGGTCACCATTGACTCTGCACTGGCCACCCAGAAGTACAGTGTGGCTGTCAAGTGTGCCACCATCAC
CCCTGATGAGGCCCGTGTGGAAGAGTTCAAGCTGAAGAAGATGTGGAAAAGTCCCAATGGAACTATCCGG
AACATCCTGGGGGGGACTGTCTTCCGGGAGCCCATCATCTGCAAAAACATCCCACGCCTAGTCCCTGGCT
GGACCAAGCCCATCACCATTGGCAGGCACGCCCATGGCGACCAGTACAAGGCCACAGACTTTGTGGCAGA
CTGGGCCGGCACTTTCAAAATGGTCTTCACCCCAAAAGATGGCAGTGGTGTCAAGGAGTGGGAAGTGTAC
AACTTCCCCGCAGGCGGCGTGGGCATGGGCATGTACAACACCGACGAGTCCATCTCAGGTTTTGCGCACA
GCTGCTTCCAGTATGCCATCCAGAAGAAATGGCCGCTGTACATGAGCACCAAGAACACCATACTGAAAGC
CTACGATGGGCGTTTCAAGGACATCTTCCAGGAGATCTTTGACAAGCACTATAAGACCGACTTCGACAAG
AATAAGATCTGGTATGAGCACCGGCTCATTGATGACATGGTGGCTCAGGTCCTCAAGTCTTCGGGTGGCT
TTGTGTGGGCCTGCAAGAACTATGACGGAGATGTGCAGTCAGACATCCTGGCCCAGGGCTTTGGCTCCCT
TGGCCTGATGACGTCCGTCCTGGTCTGCCCTGATGGGAAGACGATTGAGGCTGAGGCCGCTCATGGGACC
GTCACCCGCCACTATCGGGAGCACCAGAAGGGCCGGCCCACCAGCACCAACCCCATCGCCAGCATCTTTG
CCTGGACACGTGGCCTGGAGCACCGGGGGAAGCTGGATGGGAACCAAGACCTCATCAGGTTTGCCCAGAT
GCTGGAGAAGGTGTGCGTGGAGACGGTGGAGAGTGGAGCCATGACCAAGGACCTGGCGGGCTGCATTCAC
GGCCTCAGCAATGTGAAGCTGAACGAGCACTTCCTGAACACCACGGACTTCCTCGACACCATCAAGAGCA
ACCTGGACAGAGCCCTGGGCAGGCAGTAG
